>Addgene plasmid #82134 | pDONR223_IRGM_WT | addgene full sequence | sequence record 164680 | Addgene NGS Result
CTTTCCTGCGTTATCCCCTGATTCTGTGGATAACCGTATTACCGCCTTTGAGTGAGCTGATACCGCTCGC
CGCAGCCGAACGACCGAGCGCAGCGAGTCAGTGAGCGAGGAAGCGGAAGAGCGCCCAATACGCAAACCGC
CTCTCCCCGCGCGTTGGCCGATTCATTAATGCAGCTGGCACGACAGGTTTCCCGACTGGAAAGCGGGCAG
TGAGCGCAACGCAATTAATACGCGTACCGCTAGCCAGGAAGAGTTTGTAGAAACGCAAAAAGGCCATCCG
TCAGGATGGCCTTCTGCTTAGTTTGATGCCTGGCAGTTTATGGCGGGCGTCCTGCCCGCCACCCTCCGGG
CCGTTGCTTCACAACGTTCAAATCCGCTCCCGGCGGATTTGTCCTACTCAGGAGAGCGTTCACCGACAAA
CAACAGATAAAACGAAAGGCCCAGTCTTCCGACTGAGCCTTTCGTTTTATTTGATGCCTGGCAGTTCCCT
ACTCTCGCGTTAACGCTAGCATGGATGTTTTCCCAGTCACGACGTTGTAAAACGACGGCCAGTCTTAAGC
TCGGGCCCCAAATAATGATTTTATTTTGACTGATAGTGACCTGTTCGTTGCAACAAATTGATGAGCAATG
CTTTTTTATAATGCCAACTTTGTACAAAAAAGTTGGCACCATGGAAGCCATGAATGTTGAGAAAGCCTCA
GCAGATGGGAACTTGCCAGAGGTGATCTCTAACATCAAGGAGACTCTGAAGATAGTGTCCAGGACACCAG
TTAACATCACTATGGCAGGGGACTCTGGCAATGGGATGTCCACCTTCATCAGTGCCCTTCGAAACACAGG
ACATGAGGGTAAGGCCTCACCTCCTACTGAGCTGGTAAAAGCTACCCAAAGATGTGCCTCCTATTTCTCT
TCCCACTTTTCAAATGTGGTGTTGTGGGACCTGCCTGGCACAGGGTCTGCCACCACAACCCTGGAGAACT
ACCTGATGGAAATGCAGTTCAACCGGTATGACTTCATCATGGTTGCATCTGCACAATTCAGCATGAATCA
TGTGATGCTTGCCAAAACCGCTGAGGACATGGGAAAGAAGTTCTACATTGTCTGGACCAAGCTAGACATG
GACCTCAGCACAGGTGCCCTCCCAGAAGTGCAGCTACTGCAGATCAGAGAAAATGTCCTGGAAAATCTCC
AGAAGGAGCGGGTATGTGAATACTAATTGCCAACTTTCTTGTACAAAGTTGGCATTATAAGAAAGCATTG
CTTATCAATTTGTTGCAACGAACAGGTCACTATCAGTCAAAATAAAATCATTATTTGCCATCCAGCTGAT
ATCCCCTATAGTGAGTCGTATTACATGGTCATAGCTGTTTCCTGGCAGCTCTGGCCCGTGTCTCAAAATC
TCTGATGTTACATTGCACAAGATAAAAATATATCATCATGCCTCCTCTAGACCAGCCAGGACAGAAATGC
CTCGACTTCGCTGCTACCCAAGGTTGCCGGGTGACGCACACCGTGGAAACGGATGAAGGCACGAACCCAG
TGGACATAAGCCTGTTCGGTTCGTAAGCTGTAATGCAAGTAGCGTATGCGCTCACGCAACTGGTCCAGAA
CCTTGACCGAACGCAGCGGTGGTAACGGCGCAGTGGCGGTTTTCATGGCTTGTTATGACTGTTTTTTTGG
GGTACAGTCTATGCCTCGGGCATCCAAGCAGCAAGCGCGTTACGCCGTGGGTCGATGTTTGATGTTATGG
AGCAGCAACGATGTTACGCAGCAGGGCAGTCGCCCTAAAACAAAGTTAAACATTATGAGGGAAGCGGTGA
TCGCCGAAGTATCGACTCAACTATCAGAGGTAGTTGGCGTCATCGAGCGCCATCTCGAACCGACGTTGCT
GGCCGTACATTTGTACGGCTCCGCAGTGGATGGCGGCCTGAAGCCACACAGTGATATTGATTTGCTGGTT
ACGGTGACCGTAAGGCTTGATGAAACAACGCGGCGAGCTTTGATCAACGACCTTTTGGAAACTTCGGCTT
CCCCTGGAGAGAGCGAGATTCTCCGCGCTGTAGAAGTCACCATTGTTGTGCACGACGACATCATTCCGTG
GCGTTATCCAGCTAAGCGCGAACTGCAATTTGGAGAATGGCAGCGCAATGACATTCTTGCAGGTATCTTC
GAGCCAGCCACGATCGACATTGATCTGGCTATCTTGCTGACAAAAGCAAGAGAACATAGCGTTGCCTTGG
TAGGTCCAGCGGCGGAGGAACTCTTTGATCCGGTTCCTGAACAGGATCTATTTGAGGCGCTAAATGAAAC
CTTAACGCTATGGAACTCGCCGCCCGACTGGGCTGGCGATGAGCGAAATGTAGTGCTTACGTTGTCCCGC
ATTTGGTACAGCGCAGTAACCGGCAAAATCGCGCCGAAGGATGTCGCTGCCGACTGGGCAATGGAGCGCC
TGCCGGCCCAGTATCAGCCCGTCATACTTGAAGCTAGACAGGCTTATCTTGGACAAGAAGAAGATCGCTT
GGCCTCGCGCGCAGATCAGTTGGAAGAATTTGTCCACTACGTGAAAGGCGAGATCACCAAGGTAGTCGGC
AAATAACCCTCGAGCCACCCATGACCAAAATCCCTTAACGTGAGTTACGCGTCGTTCCACTGAGCGTCAG
ACCCCGTAGAAAAGATCAAAGGATCTTCTTGAGATCCTTTTTTTCTGCGCGTAATCTGCTGCTTGCAAAC
AAAAAAACCACCGCTACCAGCGGTGGTTTGTTTGCCGGATCAAGAGCTACCAACTCTTTTTCCGAAGGTA
ACTGGCTTCAGCAGAGCGCAGATACCAAATACTGTTCTTCTAGTGTAGCCGTAGTTAGGCCACCACTTCA
AGAACTCTGTAGCACCGCCTACATACCTCGCTCTGCTAATCCTGTTACCAGTGGCTGCTGCCAGTGGCGA
TAAGTCGTGTCTTACCGGGTTGGACTCAAGACGATAGTTACCGGATAAGGCGCAGCGGTCGGGCTGAACG
GGGGGTTCGTGCACACAGCCCAGCTTGGAGCGAACGACCTACACCGAACTGAGATACCTACAGCGTGAGC
TATGAGAAAGCGCCACGCTTCCCGAAGGGAGAAAGGCGGACAGGTATCCGGTAAGCGGCAGGGTCGGAAC
AGGAGAGCGCACGAGGGAGCTTCCAGGGGGAAACGCCTGGTATCTTTATAGTCCTGTCGGGTTTCGCCAC
CTCTGACTTGAGCGTCGATTTTTGTGATGCTCGTCAGGGGGGCGGAGCCTATGGAAAAACGCCAGCAACG
CGGCCTTTTTACGGTTCCTGGCCTTTTGCTGGCCTTTTGCTCACATGTT
Features (pLannotate 1.2.2; 12 found; start..end, strand, type, name):
    121..213     +  CDS            lacI (fragment): lac repressor; lacI; The lac repressor binds to the lac operator to inhibit transcription in E. coli. This inhibition can be relieved by adding lactose or isopropyl-β-D-thiogalactopyranoside (IPTG).
    268..295     -  terminator     rrnB T2 terminator: transcription terminator T2 from the E. coli rrnB gene
    427..470     +  terminator     rrnB T1 terminator: Escherichia coli rrnB; transcription terminator T1 from the E. coli rrnB gene
    517..553     -  CDS            lacZα (fragment): LacZα fragment of β-galactosidase; lacZ fragment
    570..665     +  protein_bind   attL3: mutant version of attL; recombination site for the Gateway® LR reaction LR Clonase™
    671..1213    +  CDS            IRGM: IRGM_HUMAN - Also known as IFI1, IRGM1, LRG47. Experimental evidence at protein level: Swiss-Prot protein existence level 1. Putative GTPase which is required for clearance of acute protozoan and bacterial infections. Functions in innate immune response probably through regulation of autophagy. May regulate proinflammatory cytokine production and prevent endotoxemia upon infection. May also play a role in macrophages adhesion and motility (By similarity). From Homo sapiens (Human).
   1221..1316    -  protein_bind   attL3: mutant version of attL; recombination site for the Gateway® LR reaction LR Clonase™
   1335..1353    -  promoter       T7 promoter: promoter for bacteriophage T7 RNA polymerase
   1543..1566    +  promoter       Pc promoter (fragment): intI1 (promoter lies within the coding sequence); class 1 integron promoter
   1742..1798    +  CDS            GmR (fragment): gentamycin acetyltransferase; aacC1; confers resistance to gentamycin
   1805..2596    +  CDS            SmR: aminoglycoside adenylyltransferase (Murphy, 1985); aadA; confers resistance to spectinomycin and streptomycin
   2689..3277    +  rep_origin     ori: high-copy-number ColE1/pMB1/pBR322/pUC origin of replication
