[The description below was written by a language model from this plasmid's Addgene catalogue record and pLannotate feature annotations shown in this document.]
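Description:
pDONR223_IRGM_WT is a Gateway entry clone built in the Invitrogen pDONR223 backbone, carrying the wild-type human IRGM open reading frame (reference transcript NM_001145805.1) as part of the Target Accelerator Plasmid Collection. It is a small bacterial plasmid of about 3.3 kb in the sequenced record, propagated at high copy in E. coli from a ColE1/pUC-type origin. Selection is with spectinomycin through the aadA (SmR) aminoglycoside adenylyltransferase gene, which sits downstream of a class 1 integron Pc promoter fragment and a short remnant of a gentamicin resistance gene.

The IRGM coding sequence (roughly 540 bp) encodes an immunity-related putative GTPase implicated in innate immune defence, probably through regulation of autophagy. It is flanked on both sides by attL recombination sites, which the automated annotation labels as attL3 in opposite orientations. These sites allow the ORF to be moved by an LR Clonase reaction into any compatible Gateway destination vector. The clone is in the "closed" configuration, with a stop codon directly after the insert, so the native protein or N-terminal fusions can be expressed but C-terminal fusion tags cannot be read through.

No promoter drives the insert in this vector, so the plasmid is a shuttle and archival clone rather than an expression construct. The rrnB T1 and T2 terminators upstream insulate the cassette from read-through transcription, a T7 promoter lies just outside the downstream att site pointing back toward the insert, and small lacI and lacZα fragments are backbone remnants. M13 primer sites flank the cassette for sequence verification. Within the collection, the clone serves as a wild-type reference ORF for the functional interrogation of cancer-associated gene variants and for related morphological profiling studies.
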