Addgene plasmid #82134: pDONR223_IRGM_WT
Purpose: Gateway Donor vector containing IRGM , part of the Target Accelerator Plasmid Collection.
Depositing lab: Jesse Boehm & William Hahn & David Root. Depositing organization: Broad Institute. Publication: Systematic Functional Interrogation of Rare Cancer Variants Identifies Oncogenic Alleles. Kim E, Ilic N, Shrestha Y, Zou L, Kamburov A, Zhu C, Yang X, Lubonja R, Tran N, Nguyen C, Lawrence MS, Piccioni F, Bagul M, Doench JG, Chouinard CR, Wu X, Hogstrom L, Natoli T, Tamayo P, Horn H, Corsello SM, Lage K, Root DE, Subramanian A, Golub TR, Getz G, Boehm JS, Hahn WC. Cancer Discov. 2016 Jul;6(7):714-26. doi: 10.1158/2159-8290.CD-16-0160. Epub 2016 May 4. PubMed 27147599.
Backbone
  Vector backbone: pDONR223
  Backbone manufacturer: Invitrogen
  Backbone size w/o insert (bp): 2790
  Vector type: Gateway Entry vector
Growth in bacteria
  Bacterial resistance: Spectinomycin, 50 μg/mL
  Growth temperature: 37°C
  Growth strain: DH5alpha
  Copy number: High Copy
Gene/Insert
  Gene/Insert name: IRGM (alt name: NM_001145805.1)
  Species: H. sapiens (human)
  Mutation: WT
  Entrez Gene: IRGM (a.k.a. IFI1, IRGM1, LRG-47, LRG47)
  Promoter: None
  Cloning method: Gateway Cloning
  Sequencing primers: 5′ M13pUC-fwd; 3′ M13-Rev
Terms and licenses: Academic/Nonprofit Terms; Industry Terms: Not Available to Industry
Depositor comments: Closed state: stop codon immediately follows insert Supporting reference: Systematic morphological profiling of human gene and allele function via Cell Painting. Rohban MH, et al. Elife. 2017, Mar 18;6. pii: e24060. PubMed PMID 28315521
How to cite: pDONR223_IRGM_WT was a gift from Jesse Boehm & William Hahn & David Root (Addgene plasmid # 82134 ; http://n2t.net/addgene:82134 ; RRID:Addgene_82134)
