>Addgene plasmid #82134 | pDONR223_IRGM_WT | depositor partial sequence | sequence record 155505 | Insert sequence
ATGGAAGCCATGAATGTTGAGAAAGCCTCAGCAGATGGGAACTTGCCAGAGGTGATCTCTAACATCAAGG
AGACTCTGAAGATAGTGTCCAGGACACCAGTTAACATCACTATGGCAGGGGACTCTGGCAATGGGATGTC
CACCTTCATCAGTGCCCTTCGAAACACAGGACATGAGGGTAAGGCCTCACCTCCTACTGAGCTGGTAAAA
GCTACCCAAAGATGTGCCTCCTATTTCTCTTCCCACTTTTCAAATGTGGTGTTGTGGGACCTGCCTGGCA
CAGGGTCTGCCACCACAACCCTGGAGAACTACCTGATGGAAATGCAGTTCAACCGGTATGACTTCATCAT
GGTTGCATCTGCACAATTCAGCATGAATCATGTGATGCTTGCCAAAACCGCTGAGGACATGGGAAAGAAG
TTCTACATTGTCTGGACCAAGCTAGACATGGACCTCAGCACAGGTGCCCTCCCAGAAGTGCAGCTACTGC
AGATCAGAGAAAATGTCCTGGAAAATCTCCAGAAGGAGCGGGTATGTGAATAC
